Addgene plasmid #145023: TFORF3547
Purpose: Lentiviral vector for overexpressing transcription factor ORFs with unique 24-bp barcodes. Barcodes facilitate identification of transcription factors in pooled screens.
Depositing lab: Feng Zhang. Depositing organization: Broad Institute. Publication: A transcription factor atlas of directed differentiation. Joung J, Ma S, Tay T, Geiger-Schuller KR, Kirchgatterer PC, Verdine VK, Guo B, Arias-Garcia MA, Allen WE, Singh A, Kuksenko O, Abudayyeh OO, Gootenberg JS, Fu Z, Macrae RK, Buenrostro JD, Regev A, Zhang F. Cell. 2023 Jan 5;186(1):209-229.e26. doi: 10.1016/j.cell.2022.11.026. PubMed 36608654.
Backbone
  Vector backbone: pLX_TRC317
  Backbone manufacturer: Broad Institute Genetic Perturbation Platform
  Backbone size w/o insert (bp): 8264
  Vector type: Mammalian Expression, Lentiviral
  Selectable markers: Puromycin
Growth in bacteria
  Bacterial resistance: Ampicillin, 100 μg/mL
  Growth temperature: 37°C
  Growth strain: NEB Stable
  Copy number: High Copy
Gene/Insert
  Gene/Insert name: CBFB
  Species: H. sapiens (human)
  Insert size (bp): 752
  Entrez Gene: CBFB (a.k.a. CLCD2, PEBP2B)
  Promoter: EF1a
  Tag / fusion protein: V5 (C terminal on insert)
  Cloning method: Gateway Cloning
  Sequencing primers: 5′ GGGTGGAGACTGAAGTTAGGCCAG; 3′ CACATAGCGTAAAAGGAGCAACATAG
Resource information
  A portion of this plasmid was derived from a plasmid made by: Broad Institute Genetic Perturbation Platform
Terms and licenses: Academic/Nonprofit Terms; Industry Terms: Not Available to Industry
Depositor comments: NM_001755.2 Please test multiple small colonies in case of plasmid recombination. To make this collection available in a timely manner, a portion of this collection was not fully sequenced by Addgene. If an Addgene verified full plasmid sequence is not available, please contact us prior to placing an order to request the full sequence.
How to cite: TFORF3547 was a gift from Feng Zhang (Addgene plasmid # 145023 ; http://n2t.net/addgene:145023 ; RRID:Addgene_145023)
