[The description below was written by a language model from this plasmid's Addgene catalogue record and pLannotate feature annotations shown in this document.]
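Description:
TFORF3547 is a third-generation, self-inactivating lentiviral expression plasmid built on the pLX_TRC317 backbone. It carries the human CBFB open reading frame as one member of a barcoded transcription factor ORF library. It is propagated in E. coli through a high-copy ColE1/pUC-type origin with ampicillin selection (AmpR), and the backbone also retains an f1 origin and remnants of a lac/lacZα cloning region. The depositor notes a risk of recombination, as is common for LTR-containing plasmids, and recommends checking several colonies.

The viral genome is transcribed in packaging cells from an RSV promoter fused to a truncated HIV-1 5' LTR. It is followed by the Ψ packaging signal, a gag fragment, the RRE for Rev-dependent nuclear export and a cPPT/CTS element, and it ends in a ΔU3 3' LTR with a downstream SV40 poly(A) signal. Two expression units lie between the LTRs. An SV40 early promoter drives puromycin N-acetyltransferase, which allows selection of transduced mammalian cells. The EF-1α promoter drives CBFB, which was inserted by Gateway recombination and is flanked by attB1 and attB2, with a V5 epitope tag following at the C-terminal end. A WPRE downstream enhances transcript stability and expression.

CBFB encodes the non-DNA-binding subunit of core-binding factor, which heterodimerises with RUNX proteins and enhances their DNA binding. According to the record, each library construct carries a unique 24-bp barcode, which is not annotated in the feature table, so that the overexpressed factor can be identified in pooled screens. The associated work applied the library to directed differentiation.
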