Features (pLannotate 1.2.2; 34 found; start..end, strand, type, name):
      5..231     +  promoter       RSV promoter: Rous sarcoma virus enhancer/promoter
    232..412     +  LTR            5' LTR (truncated): truncated 5' long terminal repeat (LTR) from HIV-1
    459..584     +  misc_feature   HIV-1 Ψ: packaging signal of human immunodeficiency virus type 1
    568..931     +  CDS            HIV-1 gag (fragment): gag protein from human immunodeficiency virus 1; gag
   1077..1310    +  misc_feature   RRE: The Rev response element (RRE) of HIV-1 allows for Rev-dependent mRNA export from the nucleus to the cytoplasm.
   1687..1713    +  CDS            Rev (fragment): human immunodeficiency virus 1 (HIV-1) Rev protein; rev; enhances nuclear export of unspliced and incompletely spliced viral mRNAs
   1720..1743    +  promoter       SV40 promoter (fragment): SV40 early promoter
   1744..1815    +  promoter       SV40 promoter (fragment): SV40 enhancer and early promoter
   1839..1974    +  rep_origin     SV40 ori: SV40 origin of replication
   2020..2616    +  CDS            PuroR (fragment): puromycin N-acetyltransferase; pac from Streptomyces; confers resistance to puromycin
   2665..2782    +  misc_feature   cPPT/CTS: central polypurine tract and central termination sequence of HIV-1
   2847..2913    +  CDS            small t antigen (fragment): SV40 (simian virus 40) small t antigen
   2920..4098    +  promoter       EF-1α promoter: strong constitutive promoter for human elongation factor EF-1α
   4119..4136    +  protein_bind   attB1 (fragment): mutant version of attB; core recombination site for the Gateway® BP reaction BP Clonase™
   4142..4687    +  CDS            CBFB: PEBB_HUMAN - Experimental evidence at protein level: Swiss-Prot protein existence level 1. Forms the heterodimeric complex core-binding factor (CBF) with RUNX family proteins (RUNX1, RUNX2, and RUNX3). RUNX members modulate the transcription of their target genes through recognizing the core consensus binding sequence 5'-TGTGGT-3', or very rarely, 5'- TGCGGT-3', within their regulatory regions via their runt domain, while CBFB is a non-DNA-binding regulatory subunit that allosterically enhances the sequence-specific DNA-binding capacity of RUNX. The heterodimers bind to the core site of a numb
   4689..4713    -  protein_bind   attB2: mutant version of attB; recombination site for the Gateway® BP reaction BP Clonase™
   4721..4762    +  CDS            V5 tag: epitope tag from simian virus 5
   4778..4831    +  promoter       U6 promoter (fragment): RNA polymerase III promoter for human U6 snRNA
   4873..5461    +  misc_feature   WPRE: woodchuck hepatitis virus posttranscriptional regulatory element
   5512..5531    +  misc_feature   cPPT/CTS (fragment): central polypurine tract and central termination sequence of HIV-1
   5533..5766    +  LTR            3' LTR (ΔU3): self-inactivating 3' long terminal repeat (LTR) from HIV-1
   5844..5965    +  polyA_signal   SV40 poly(A) signal: SV40 polyadenylation signal
   6005..6140    +  rep_origin     SV40 ori: SV40 origin of replication
   6161..6179    -  promoter       T7 promoter: promoter for bacteriophage T7 RNA polymerase
   6187..6342    +  CDS            lacZα (fragment): LacZα fragment of β-galactosidase; lacZ fragment
   6347..6775    +  rep_origin     f1 ori (sequence partly withheld): f1 bacteriophage origin of replication; arrow indicates direction of (+) strand synthesis
   6828..6932    +  promoter       AmpR promoter: bla
   6933..7793    +  CDS            AmpR: β-lactamase; bla; confers resistance to ampicillin, carbenicillin, and related antibiotics
   7964..8552    +  rep_origin     ori: high-copy-number ColE1/pMB1/pBR322/pUC origin of replication
   8735..8827    +  CDS            lacI (fragment): lac repressor; lacI; The lac repressor binds to the lac operator to inhibit transcription in E. coli. This inhibition can be relieved by adding lactose or isopropyl-β-D-thiogalactopyranoside (IPTG).
   8840..8861    +  protein_bind   CAP binding site: CAP binding activates transcription in the presence of cAMP. E. coli catabolite activator protein
   8876..8906    +  promoter       lac promoter: promoter for the E. coli lac operon
   8914..8930    +  protein_bind   lac operator: The lac repressor binds to the lac operator to inhibit transcription in E. coli. This inhibition can be relieved by adding lactose or isopropyl-β-D-thiogalactopyranoside (IPTG). lac repressor encoded by lacI
   8975..8993    +  promoter       T3 promoter: promoter for bacteriophage T3 RNA polymerase
>Addgene plasmid #145023 | TFORF3547 | depositor full sequence | sequence record 287183 | Full Sequence
TTAATGTAGTCTTATGCAATACTCTTGTAGTCTTGCAACATGGTAACGATGAGTTAGCAACATGCCTTAC
AAGGAGAGAAAAAGCACCGTGCATGCCGATTGGTGGAAGTAAGGTGGTACGATCGTGCCTTATTAGGAAG
GCAACAGACGGGTCTGACATGGATTGGACGAACCACTGAATTGCCGCATTGCAGAGATATTGTATTTAAG
TGCCTAGCTCGATACATAAACGGGTCTCTCTGGTTAGACCAGATCTGAGCCTGGGAGCTCTCTGGCTAAC
TAGGGAACCCACTGCTTAAGCCTCAATAAAGCTTGCCTTGAGTGCTTCAAGTAGTGTGTGCCCGTCTGTT
GTGTGACTCTGGTAACTAGAGATCCCTCAGACCCTTTTAGTCAGTGTGGAAAATCTCTAGCAGTGGCGCC
CGAACAGGGACTTGAAAGCGAAAGGGAAACCAGAGGAGCTCTCTCGACGCAGGACTCGGCTTGCTGAAGC
GCGCACGGCAAGAGGCGAGGGGCGGCGACTGGTGAGTACGCCAAAAATTTTGACTAGCGGAGGCTAGAAG
GAGAGAGATGGGTGCGAGAGCGTCAGTATTAAGCGGGGGAGAATTAGATCGCGATGGGAAAAAATTCGGT
TAAGGCCAGGGGGAAAGAAAAAATATAAATTAAAACATATAGTATGGGCAAGCAGGGAGCTAGAACGATT
CGCAGTTAATCCTGGCCTGTTAGAAACATCAGAAGGCTGTAGACAAATACTGGGACAGCTACAACCATCC
CTTCAGACAGGATCAGAAGAACTTAGATCATTATATAATACAGTAGCAACCCTCTATTGTGTGCATCAAA
GGATAGAGATAAAAGACACCAAGGAAGCTTTAGACAAGATAGAGGAAGAGCAAAACAAAAGTAAGACCAC
CGCACAGCAAGCGGCCGCTGATCTTCAGACCTGGAGGAGGAGATATGAGGGACAATTGGAGAAGTGAATT
ATATAAATATAAAGTAGTAAAAATTGAACCATTAGGAGTAGCACCCACCAAGGCAAAGAGAAGAGTGGTG
CAGAGAGAAAAAAGAGCAGTGGGAATAGGAGCTTTGTTCCTTGGGTTCTTGGGAGCAGCAGGAAGCACTA
TGGGCGCAGCGTCAATGACGCTGACGGTACAGGCCAGACAATTATTGTCTGGTATAGTGCAGCAGCAGAA
CAATTTGCTGAGGGCTATTGAGGCGCAACAGCATCTGTTGCAACTCACAGTCTGGGGCATCAAGCAGCTC
CAGGCAAGAATCCTGGCTGTGGAAAGATACCTAAAGGATCAACAGCTCCTGGGGATTTGGGGTTGCTCTG
GAAAACTCATTTGCACCACTGCTGTGCCTTGGAATGCTAGTTGGAGTAATAAATCTCTGGAACAGATTTG
GAATCACACGACCTGGATGGAGTGGGACAGAGAAATTAACAATTACACAAGCTTAATACACTCCTTAATT
GAAGAATCGCAAAACCAGCAAGAAAAGAATGAACAAGAATTATTGGAATTAGATAAATGGGCAAGTTTGT
GGAATTGGTTTAACATAACAAATTGGCTGTGGTATATAAAATTATTCATAATGATAGTAGGAGGCTTGGT
AGGTTTAAGAATAGTTTTTGCTGTACTTTCTATAGTGAATAGAGTTAGGCAGGGATATTCACCATTATCG
TTTCAGACCCACCTCCCAACCCCGAGGGGACCCATGCATTGCATCTCAATTAGTCAGCAACCAGGTGTGG
AAAGTCCCCAGGCTCCCCAGCAGGCAGAAGTATGCAAAGCATGCGTCTCAATTAGTCAGCAACCATAGTC
CCGCCCCTAACTCCGCCCATCCCGCCCCTAACTCCGCCCAGTTCCGCCCATTCTCCGCCCCATGGCTGAC
TAATTTTTTTTATTTATGCAGAGGCCGAGGCCGCCTCGGCCTCTGAGCTATTCCAGAAGTAGTGAGGAGG
CTTTTTTGGAGGCCTAGGCTTTTGCAAAAAGCTTTCTAGAGGTACCACCGGAGCTTACCATGACCGAGTA
CAAGCCCACGGTGCGCCTCGCCACCCGCGACGACGTCCCCAGGGCCGTACGCACCCTCGCCGCCGCGTTC
GCCGACTACCCCGCCACGCGCCACACCGTCGATCCGGACCGCCACATCGAGCGGGTCACCGAGCTGCAAG
AACTCTTCCTCACGCGCGTCGGGCTCGACATCGGCAAGGTGTGGGTCGCGGACGACGGCGCCGCCGTGGC
GGTCTGGACCACGCCGGAGAGCGTCGAAGCGGGGGCGGTGTTCGCCGAGATCGGCCCGCGCATGGCCGAG
TTGAGCGGTTCCCGGCTGGCCGCGCAGCAACAGATGGAAGGCCTCCTGGCGCCGCACCGGCCCAAGGAGC
CCGCGTGGTTCCTGGCCACCGTCGGCGTCTCGCCCGACCACCAGGGCAAGGGTCTGGGCAGCGCCGTCGT
GCTCCCCGGAGTGGAGGCGGCCGAGCGCGCCGGGGTGCCCGCCTTCCTGGAGACCTCCGCGCCCCGCAAC
CTCCCCTTCTACGAGCGGCTCGGCTTCACCGTCACCGCCGACGTCGAGGTGCCCGAAGGACCGCGCACCT
GGTGCATGACCCGCAAGCCCGGTGCCAGTTAACGAATTCTAGATCTTGAGACAAATGGCAGTATTCATCC
ACAATTTTAAAAGAAAAGGGGGGATTGGGGGGTACAGTGCAGGGGAAAGAATAGTAGACATAATAGCAAC
AGACATACAAACTAAAGAATTACAAAAACAAATTACAAAAATTCAAAATTTTCGGGTTTATTACAGGGAC
AGCAGAGATCCACTTTGGCGCCGGCTCGAGGCCTGCAGGTGCAAAGATGGATAAAGTTTTAAACAGAGAG
GAATCTTTGCAGCTAATGGACCTTCTAGGTCTTGAAAGGAGTGGGAATTGGCTCCGGTGCCCGTCAGTGG
GCAGAGCGCACATCGCCCACAGTCCCCGAGAAGTTGGGGGGAGGGGTCGGCAATTGAACCGGTGCCTAGA
GAAGGTGGCGCGGGGTAAACTGGGAAAGTGATGTCGTGTACTGGCTCCGCCTTTTTCCCGAGGGTGGGGG
AGAACCGTATATAAGTGCAGTAGTCGCCGTGAACGTTCTTTTTCGCAACGGGTTTGCCGCCAGAACACAG
GTAAGTGCCGTGTGTGGTTCCCGCGGGCCTGGCCTCTTTACGGGTTATGGCCCTTGCGTGCCTTGAATTA
CTTCCACCTGGCTGCAGTACGTGATTCTTGATCCCGAGCTTCGGGTTGGAAGTGGGTGGGAGAGTTCGAG
GCCTTGCGCTTAAGGAGCCCCTTCGCCTCGTGCTTGAGTTGAGGCCTGGCCTGGGCGCTGGGGCCGCCGC
GTGCGAATCTGGTGGCACCTTCGCGCCTGTCTCGCTGCTTTCGATAAGTCTCTAGCCATTTAAAATTTTT
GATGACCTGCTGCGACGCTTTTTTTCTGGCAAGATAGTCTTGTAAATGCGGGCCAAGATCTGCACACTGG
TATTTCGGTTTTTGGGGCCGCGGGCGGCGACGGGGCCCGTGCGTCCCAGCGCACATGTTCGGCGAGGCGG
GGCCTGCGAGCGCGGCCACCGAGAATCGGACGGGGGTAGTCTCAAGCTGGCCGGCCTGCTCTGGTGCCTG
GCCTCGCGCCGCCGTGTATCGCCCCGCCCTGGGCGGCAAGGCTGGCCCGGTCGGCACCAGTTGCGTGAGC
GGAAAGATGGCCGCTTCCCGGCCCTGCTGCAGGGAGCTCAAAATGGAGGACGCGGCGCTCGGGAGAGCGG
GCGGGTGAGTCACCCACACAAAGGAAAAGGGCCTTTCCGTCCTCAGCCGTCGCTTCATGTGACTCCACGG
AGTACCGGGCGCCGTCCAGGCACCTCGATTAGTTCTCGAGCTTTTGGAGTACGTCGTCTTTAGGTTGGGG
GGAGGGGTTTTATGCGATGGAGTTTCCCCACACTGAGTGGGTGGAGACTGAAGTTAGGCCAGCTTGGCAC
TTGATGTAATTCTCCTTGGAATTTGCCCTTTTTGAGTTTGGATCTTGGTTCATTCTCAAGCCTCAGACAG
TGGTTCAAAGTTTTTTTCTTCCATTTCAGGTGTCGTGAGGCTAGCATCGATTGATCAACAAGTTTGTACA
AAAAAGTTGGCATGCCGCGCGTCGTGCCCGACCAGAGAAGCAAGTTCGAGAACGAGGAGTTTTTTAGGAA
GCTGAGCCGCGAGTGTGAGATTAAGTACACGGGCTTCAGGGACCGGCCCCACGAGGAACGCCAGGCACGC
TTCCAGAACGCCTGCCGCGACGGCCGCTCGGAAATCGCTTTTGTGGCCACAGGAACCAATCTGTCTCTCC
AGTTTTTTCCGGCCAGCTGGCAGGGAGAACAGCGACAAACACCTAGCCGAGAGTATGTCGACTTAGAAAG
AGAAGCAGGCAAGGTATATTTGAAGGCTCCCATGATTCTGAATGGAGTCTGTGTTATCTGGAAAGGCTGG
ATTGATCTCCAAAGACTGGATGGTATGGGCTGTCTGGAGTTTGATGAGGAGCGAGCCCAGCAGGAGGATG
CATTAGCACAACAGGCCTTTGAAGAGGCTCGGAGAAGGACACGCGAATTTGAAGATAGAGACAGGTCTCA
TCGGGAGGAAATGGAGGTGAGAGTTTCACAGCTGCTGGCAGTAACTGGCAAGAAGACAACAAGACCCTAC
CCAACTTTCTTGTACAAAGTGGTTGATATCGGTAAGCCTATCCCTAACCCTCTCCTCGGTCTCGATTCTA
CGTAGTAATGAACTAGTCCGTAACTTGAAAGTATTTCGATTTCTTGGCTTTATATATCTTGTGGAAAGGA
CGAACCCGATCCTGGGATTCCCTATCGACGCGTTAAGTCGACAATCAACCTCTGGATTACAAAATTTGTG
AAAGATTGACTGGTATTCTTAACTATGTTGCTCCTTTTACGCTATGTGGATACGCTGCTTTAATGCCTTT
GTATCATGCTATTGCTTCCCGTATGGCTTTCATTTTCTCCTCCTTGTATAAATCCTGGTTGCTGTCTCTT
TATGAGGAGTTGTGGCCCGTTGTCAGGCAACGTGGCGTGGTGTGCACTGTGTTTGCTGACGCAACCCCCA
CTGGTTGGGGCATTGCCACCACCTGTCAGCTCCTTTCCGGGACTTTCGCTTTCCCCCTCCCTATTGCCAC
GGCGGAACTCATCGCCGCCTGCCTTGCCCGCTGCTGGACAGGGGCTCGGCTGTTGGGCACTGACAATTCC
GTGGTGTTGTCGGGGAAATCATCGTCCTTTCCTTGGCTGCTCGCCTGTGTTGCCACCTGGATTCTGCGCG
GGACGTCCTTCTGCTACGTCCCTTCGGCCCTCAATCCAGCGGACCTTCCTTCCCGCGGCCTGCTGCCGGC
TCTGCGGCCTCTTCCGCGTCTTCGCCTTCGCCCTCAGACGAGTCGGATCTCCCTTTGGGCCGCCTCCCCG
CGTCGACTTTAAGACCAATGACTTACAAGGCAGCTGTAGATCTTAGCCACTTTTTAAAAGAAAAGGGGGG
ACTGGAAGGGCTAATTCACTCCCAACGAAGACAAGATCTGCTTTTTGCTTGTACTGGGTCTCTCTGGTTA
GACCAGATCTGAGCCTGGGAGCTCTCTGGCTAACTAGGGAACCCACTGCTTAAGCCTCAATAAAGCTTGC
CTTGAGTGCTTCAAGTAGTGTGTGCCCGTCTGTTGTGTGACTCTGGTAACTAGAGATCCCTCAGACCCTT
TTAGTCAGTGTGGAAAATCTCTAGCAGTACGTATAGTAGTTCATGTCATCTTATTATTCAGTATTTATAA
CTTGCAAAGAAATGAATATCAGAGAGTGAGAGGAACTTGTTTATTGCAGCTTATAATGGTTACAAATAAA
GCAATAGCATCACAAATTTCACAAATAAAGCATTTTTTTCACTGCATTCTAGTTGTGGTTTGTCCAAACT
CATCAATGTATCTTATCATGTCTGGCTCTAGCTATCCCGCCCCTAACTCCGCCCATCCCGCCCCTAACTC
CGCCCAGTTCCGCCCATTCTCCGCCCCATGGCTGACTAATTTTTTTTATTTATGCAGAGGCCGAGGCCGC
CTCGGCCTCTGAGCTATTCCAGAAGTAGTGAGGAGGCTTTTTTGGAGGCCTAGGGACGTACCCAATTCGC
CCTATAGTGAGTCGTATTACGCGCGCTCACTGGCCGTCGTTTTACAACGTCGTGACTGGGAAAACCCTGG
CGTTACCCAACTTAATCGCCTTGCAGCACATCCCCCTTTCGCCAGCTGGCGTAATAGCGAAGAGGCCCGC
ACCGATCGCCCTTCCCAACAGTTGCGCAGCCTGAATGGCGAATGGG
[124 nt withheld, positions 6347-6470]
C
[91 nt withheld, positions 6472-6562]
A
[49 nt withheld, positions 6564-6612]
CCTTTGACGTTGGAGTCCACGTTCTTT
[37 nt withheld, positions 6640-6676]
ACCCTATCTCGGTCTATTCTTTTGATTTATAAGGGATTTTGCCGATTTCGGCCTATTGGTTAAAAAATGA
GCTGATTTAACAAAAATTTAACGCGAATTTTAACAAAATATTAACGCTTACAATTTAGGTGGCACTTTTC
GGGGAAATGTGCGCGGAACCCCTATTTGTTTATTTTTCTAAATACATTCAAATATGTATCCGCTCATGAG
ACAATAACCCTGATAAATGCTTCAATAATATTGAAAAAGGAAGAGTATGAGTATTCAACATTTCCGTGTC
GCCCTTATTCCCTTTTTTGCGGCATTTTGCCTTCCTGTTTTTGCTCACCCAGAAACGCTGGTGAAAGTAA
AAGATGCTGAAGATCAGTTGGGTGCACGAGTGGGTTACATCGAACTGGATCTCAACAGCGGTAAGATCCT
TGAGAGTTTTCGCCCCGAAGAACGTTTTCCAATGATGAGCACTTTTAAAGTTCTGCTATGTGGCGCGGTA
TTATCCCGTATTGACGCCGGGCAAGAGCAACTCGGTCGCCGCATACACTATTCTCAGAATGACTTGGTTG
AGTACTCACCAGTCACAGAAAAGCATCTTACGGATGGCATGACAGTAAGAGAATTATGCAGTGCTGCCAT
AACCATGAGTGATAACACTGCGGCCAACTTACTTCTGACAACGATCGGAGGACCGAAGGAGCTAACCGCT
TTTTTGCACAACATGGGGGATCATGTAACTCGCCTTGATCGTTGGGAACCGGAGCTGAATGAAGCCATAC
CAAACGACGAGCGTGACACCACGATGCCTGTAGCAATGGCAACAACGTTGCGCAAACTATTAACTGGCGA
ACTACTTACTCTAGCTTCCCGGCAACAATTAATAGACTGGATGGAGGCGGATAAAGTTGCAGGACCACTT
CTGCGCTCGGCCCTTCCGGCTGGCTGGTTTATTGCTGATAAATCTGGAGCCGGTGAGCGTGGGTCTCGCG
GTATCATTGCAGCACTGGGGCCAGATGGTAAGCCCTCCCGTATCGTAGTTATCTACACGACGGGGAGTCA
GGCAACTATGGATGAACGAAATAGACAGATCGCTGAGATAGGTGCCTCACTGATTAAGCATTGGTAACTG
TCAGACCAAGTTTACTCATATATACTTTAGATTGATTTAAAACTTCATTTTTAATTTAAAAGGATCTAGG
TGAAGATCCTTTTTGATAATCTCATGACCAAAATCCCTTAACGTGAGTTTTCGTTCCACTGAGCGTCAGA
CCCCGTAGAAAAGATCAAAGGATCTTCTTGAGATCCTTTTTTTCTGCGCGTAATCTGCTGCTTGCAAACA
AAAAAACCACCGCTACCAGCGGTGGTTTGTTTGCCGGATCAAGAGCTACCAACTCTTTTTCCGAAGGTAA
CTGGCTTCAGCAGAGCGCAGATACCAAATACTGTTCTTCTAGTGTAGCCGTAGTTAGGCCACCACTTCAA
GAACTCTGTAGCACCGCCTACATACCTCGCTCTGCTAATCCTGTTACCAGTGGCTGCTGCCAGTGGCGAT
AAGTCGTGTCTTACCGGGTTGGACTCAAGACGATAGTTACCGGATAAGGCGCAGCGGTCGGGCTGAACGG
GGGGTTCGTGCACACAGCCCAGCTTGGAGCGAACGACCTACACCGAACTGAGATACCTACAGCGTGAGCT
ATGAGAAAGCGCCACGCTTCCCGAAGGGAGAAAGGCGGACAGGTATCCGGTAAGCGGCAGGGTCGGAACA
GGAGAGCGCACGAGGGAGCTTCCAGGGGGAAACGCCTGGTATCTTTATAGTCCTGTCGGGTTTCGCCACC
TCTGACTTGAGCGTCGATTTTTGTGATGCTCGTCAGGGGGGCGGAGCCTATGGAAAAACGCCAGCAACGC
GGCCTTTTTACGGTTCCTGGCCTTTTGCTGGCCTTTTGCTCACATGTTCTTTCCTGCGTTATCCCCTGAT
TCTGTGGATAACCGTATTACCGCCTTTGAGTGAGCTGATACCGCTCGCCGCAGCCGAACGACCGAGCGCA
GCGAGTCAGTGAGCGAGGAAGCGGAAGAGCGCCCAATACGCAAACCGCCTCTCCCCGCGCGTTGGCCGAT
TCATTAATGCAGCTGGCACGACAGGTTTCCCGACTGGAAAGCGGGCAGTGAGCGCAACGCAATTAATGTG
AGTTAGCTCACTCATTAGGCACCCCAGGCTTTACACTTTATGCTTCCGGCTCGTATGTTGTGTGGAATTG
TGAGCGGATAACAATTTCACACAGGAAACAGCTATGACCATGATTACGCCAAGCGCGCAATTAACCCTCA
CTAAAGGGAACAAAAGCTGGAGCTGCAAGC
