>Addgene plasmid #145023 | TFORF3547 | depositor partial sequence | sequence record 287184 | Insert
ATCGATTGATCAACAAGTTTGTACAAAAAAGTTGGCATGCCGCGCGTCGTGCCCGACCAGAGAAGCAAGT
TCGAGAACGAGGAGTTTTTTAGGAAGCTGAGCCGCGAGTGTGAGATTAAGTACACGGGCTTCAGGGACCG
GCCCCACGAGGAACGCCAGGCACGCTTCCAGAACGCCTGCCGCGACGGCCGCTCGGAAATCGCTTTTGTG
GCCACAGGAACCAATCTGTCTCTCCAGTTTTTTCCGGCCAGCTGGCAGGGAGAACAGCGACAAACACCTA
GCCGAGAGTATGTCGACTTAGAAAGAGAAGCAGGCAAGGTATATTTGAAGGCTCCCATGATTCTGAATGG
AGTCTGTGTTATCTGGAAAGGCTGGATTGATCTCCAAAGACTGGATGGTATGGGCTGTCTGGAGTTTGAT
GAGGAGCGAGCCCAGCAGGAGGATGCATTAGCACAACAGGCCTTTGAAGAGGCTCGGAGAAGGACACGCG
AATTTGAAGATAGAGACAGGTCTCATCGGGAGGAAATGGAGGTGAGAGTTTCACAGCTGCTGGCAGTAAC
TGGCAAGAAGACAACAAGACCCTACCCAACTTTCTTGTACAAAGTGGTTGATATCGGTAAGCCTATCCCT
AACCCTCTCCTCGGTCTCGATTCTACGTAGTAATGAACTAGTCCGTAACTTGAAAGTATTTCGATTTCTT
GGCTTTATATATCTTGTGGAAAGGACGAACCCGATCCTGGGATTCCCTATCG
