>Addgene plasmid #145023 | TFORF3547 | depositor partial sequence | sequence record 287185 | Barcode
ACCCGATCCTGGGATTCCCTATCG
