>Addgene plasmid #145023 | TFORF3547 | addgene partial sequence | sequence record 319872 | WPRE-R 5'-CATAGCGTAAAAGGAGCAACA-3'
AATTTTGTAATCCAGAGGTTGATTGTCGACTTAACGCGTCGATAGGGAATCCCAGGATCGGGTTCGTCCT
TTCCACAAGATATATAAAGCCAAGAAATCGAAATACTTTCAAGTTACGGACTAGTTCATTACTACGTAGA
ATCGAGACCGAGGAGAGGGTTAGGGATAGGCTTACCGATATCAACCACTTTGTACAAGAAAGTTGGGTAG
GGTCTTGTTGTCTTCTTGCCAGTTACTGCCAGCAGCTGTGAAACTCTCACCTCCATTTCCTCCCGATGAG
ACCTGTCTCTATCTTCAAATTCGCGTGTCCTTCTCCGAGCCTCTTCAAAGGCCTGTTGTGCTAATGCATC
CTCCTGCTGGGCTCGCTCCTCATCAAACTCCAGACAGCCCATACCATCCAGTCTTTGGAGATCAATCCAG
CCTTTCCAGATAACACAGACTCCATTCAGAATCATGGGAGCCTTCAAATATACCTTGCCTGCTTCTCTTT
CTAAGTCGACATACTCTCGGCTAGGTGTTTGTCGCTGTTCTCCCTGCCAGCTGGCCGGAAAAAACTGGAG
AGACAGATTGGTTCCTGTGGCCACAAAAGCGATTTCCGAGCGGCCGTCGCGGCAGGCGTTCTGGAAGCGT
GCCTGGCGTTCCTCGTGGGGCCGGTCCCTGAAGCCCGTGTACTTAATCTCACACTCGCGGCTCAGCTTCC
TAAAAAACTCCTCG
